Addgene plasmid #15243: LB595 (Bcl-2 promoter CRE mut)
Depositing lab: Linda Boxer. Depositing organization: Stanford University. Publication: NF-kappaB activates Bcl-2 expression in t(14;18) lymphoma cells. Heckman CA, Mehew JW, Boxer LM. Oncogene. 2002 May 30. 21(24):3898-908. 10.1038/sj.onc.1205483 PubMed 12032828.
Backbone
  Vector backbone: pBSII KS+
  Backbone size w/o insert (bp): 2961
  Vector type: Bacterial Expression, Luciferase
Growth in bacteria
  Bacterial resistance: Ampicillin, 100 μg/mL
  Growth temperature: 37°C
  Growth strain: DH5alpha
  Copy number: Unknown
Gene/Insert
  Gene/Insert name: B-cell lymphoma/leukemia-2 (alt name: Bcl-2)
  Species: H. sapiens (human)
  Insert size (bp): 354
  Mutation: Mutated CRE site at -1537 changed from GTGACGTTA to GGGCCTTTA
  Entrez Gene: BCL2 (a.k.a. Bcl-2, PPP1R50)
  Tag / fusion protein: Luciferase (C terminal on backbone)
  Cloning method: Restriction Enzyme; 5′ cloning site SacII (not destroyed); 3′ cloning site XhoI (not destroyed)
  Sequencing primers: 5′ T7; 3′ T3
Resource information
  A portion of this plasmid was derived from a plasmid made by: Michael Cleary, Stanford University
Terms and licenses: Academic/Nonprofit Terms; Industry Terms: Not Available to Industry
How to cite: LB595 (Bcl-2 promoter CRE mut) was a gift from Linda Boxer (Addgene plasmid # 15243 ; http://n2t.net/addgene:15243 ; RRID:Addgene_15243)
