[The description below was written by a language model from this plasmid's Addgene catalogue record.]
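Description:
LB595 (Bcl-2 promoter CRE mut) is a luciferase reporter plasmid built on the pBluescript II KS+ (pBSII KS+) cloning backbone, a phagemid of about 3 kb that is propagated in E. coli under ampicillin selection. The record classifies it as a bacterial expression and luciferase vector, but no feature table is provided. The exact origin, the type of luciferase and any polyadenylation or other regulatory elements are therefore not documented beyond what the backbone name implies.

The insert is a 354 bp fragment of the human BCL2 promoter region, cloned between SacII and XhoI sites that both remain intact. The luciferase coding sequence lies downstream on the backbone, so reporter output reflects the transcriptional activity of the promoter fragment. The defining feature of this version is a targeted mutation of the cAMP response element (CRE) located at position -1537 of the promoter. Several bases of the core motif are altered, which would be expected to disrupt binding of the factors that normally recognise this site. The insert is flanked by the T7 and T3 primer sites of the backbone, which serve for sequence verification.

The associated study examined how NF-kappaB activates Bcl-2 expression in t(14;18) lymphoma cells. In that context the construct serves as a mutant promoter reporter for transfection assays. Its luciferase activity can be compared with that of a matching wild-type promoter construct to assess how much the CRE contributes to BCL2 transcriptional regulation. The record notes that part of the plasmid was derived from a construct made in another laboratory at the same institution.
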