>Addgene plasmid #15243 | LB595 (Bcl-2 promoter CRE mut) | addgene partial sequence | sequence record 21831 | T7 5'-TAATACGACTCACTATAGGG-3'
ACCCGGGCCAGGGAGCGGGGCGGAGGGGGCGGTCGGGTGGCTCAGAGGAGGGCTCTTTCTTTCTTCTTTT
TTTGAATGAACCGTGGGCCTTTACGCACAGGAAACCGGTCGGGCTGTGCAGAGAATGAAGTAAGAGGACA
GGCACCACAGCCCCGCTCCCGCCCCCTTCCTCCCGCGCCCGCCCCTCCGCGCCGCCTGCC
